>Addgene plasmid #245787 | pSmBtA3-DRF | addgene full sequence | sequence record 492662 | Addgene NGS Result
GACGGATCGGGAGATCTCCCGATCCCCTATGGTGCACTCTCAGTACAATCTGCTCTGATGCCGCATAGTT
AAGCCAGTATCTGCTCCCTGCTTGTGTGTTGGAGGTCGCTGAGTAGTGCGCGAGCAAAATTTAAGCTACA
ACAAGGCAAGGCTTGACCGACAATTGCATGAAGAATCTGCTTAGGGTTAGGCGTTTTGCGCTGCTTCGCG
ATGTACGGGCCAGATATACGCGTTGACATTGATTATTGACTAGTTATTAATAGTAATCAATTACGGGGTC
ATTAGTTCATAGCCCATATATGGAGTTCCGCGTTACATAACTTACGGTAAATGGCCCGCCTGGCTGACCG
CCCAACGACCCCCGCCCATTGACGTCAATAATGACGTATGTTCCCATAGTAACGCCAATAGGGACTTTCC
ATTGACGTCAATGGGTGGAGTATTTACGGTAAACTGCCCACTTGGCAGTACATCAAGTGTATCATATGCC
AAGTACGCCCCCTATTGACGTCAATGACGGTAAATGGCCCGCCTGGCATTATGCCCAGTACATGACCTTA
TGGGACTTTCCTACTTGGCAGTACATCTACGTATTAGTCATCGCTATTACCATGGTGATGCGGTTTTGGC
AGTACATCAATGGGCGTGGATAGCGGTTTGACTCACGGGGATTTCCAAGTCTCCACCCCATTGACGTCAA
TGGGAGTTTGTTTTGGCACCAAAATCAACGGGACTTTCCAAAATGTCGTAACAACTCCGCCCCATTGACG
CAAATGGGCGGTAGGCGTGTACGGTGGGAGGTCTATATAAGCAGAGCTCTCTGGCTAACTAGAGAACCCA
CTGCTTACTGGCTTATCGAAATTAATACGACTCACTATAGGGAGACCCAAGCTGGAATTCACCACCATGG
TGACCGGCTACCGGCTGTTCGAGGAGATTCTCTCCGGACTTAAGTCTCGGCGAGCGCTCGACTCCATGGG
GGAGAAACCCGGGACCAGGGTCTTCAAGAAATCGAGTCCTAACTGCAAGCTCACCGTGTACCTAGGCAAG
CGGGACTTTGTGGACCACCTGGACAAAGTGGACCCTGTAGATGGTGTGGTGCTAGTGGATCCGGACTACT
TGAAGGACCGCAAAGTGTTTGTGACCCTCACGTGCGCCTTTCGCTATGGCCGCGAAGACCTGGACGTCCT
GGGCTTGTCCTTCCGCAAAGACCTGTTCATCGCCAACTACCAGGCCTTCCCTCCAACACCTAACCCACCT
AGACCACCTACGCGTCTGCAGGAGCGGCTGCTGAGGAAGCTGGGCCAGCATGCCCACCCCTTTTTTTTCA
CAATACCCCAGAACCTGCCCTGCTCCGTCACCCTACAGCCAGGCCCAGAGGATACGGGGAAGGCTTGCGG
GGTCGACTTTGAGATTCGAGCCTTCTGCGCCAAATCACTAGAAGAGAAAAGCCACAAACGGAACTCCGTA
CGTCTGGTGATCCGAAAGGTGCAGTTTGCCCCAGAGAAACCAGGGCCCCAGCCTTCAGCTGAAACCACAC
GCCACTTCCTCATGTCTGACCGGTCCCTGCACCTTGAGGCTTCACTGGACAAGGAGCTGTACTACCACGG
GGAGCCCCTCAATGTCAATGTCCACGTCACCAATAACTCCACCAAGACTGTCAAGAAGATCAAAGTCTCT
GTGAGACAGTACGCCGACATCTGCCTCTTCAGCACCGCCCAGTACAAGTGCCCCGTGGCTCAGGTCGAAC
AAGATGACCAGGTGTCGCCCAGTTCCACGTTCTGTAAGGTGTACACCATAACCCCGCTGCTCAGCAACAA
CCGGGAGAAGCGCGGCCTCGCTCTACGTGGGAAGCTCAAGCACGAGGACACCAACCTGGCCTCGAGCACC
ATTGTGAAGGAGGGTGCCAACAAGGAGGTGCTGGGGATACTGGTGTCCTACAGGGTCAAGGTGAAGCTGG
TGGTGTCACGAGGCGGGGATGTCTCAGTGGAGCTGCCATTTGTTCTCATGCACCCCAAGCCCCATGATCA
CATCGCCCTTCCCAGGCCCCAGTCAGCTGTTCCTGAAACAGATGCCCCCGTGGACACCAACCTCATTGAA
TTTGAAACCAACTATGCCACAGACGACGACATCGTGTTCGAAGACTTTGCCCGGCTGCGGCTCAAGGGGC
TGAAGGACGAGGACTATGACGACCAGTTCTGTATCGATGATTACAAGGATGACGACGATAAGTAGAAGCT
TGGCCCTATTCTATAGTGTCACCTAAATGCTAGAGCTCGCTGATCAGCCTCGACTGTGCCTTCTAGTTGC
CAGCCATCTGTTGTTTGCCCCTCCCCCGTGCCTTCCTTGACCCTGGAAGGTGCCACTCCCACTGTCCTTT
CCTAATAAAATGAGGAAATTGCATCGCATTGTCTGAGTAGGTGTCATTCTATTCTGGGGGGTGGGGTGGG
GCAGGACAGCAAGGGGGAGGATTGGGAAGACAATAGCAGGCATGCTGGGGATGCGGTGGGCTCTATGGCT
TCTGAGGCGGAAAGAACCAGCTGGGGCTCTAGGGGGTATCCCC
[110 nt withheld, positions 2564-2673]
AGTCAGCAACCAGGTGTGGAAAGTCCCCAGGCTCCCCAGCAGGCAGAAGTATGCAAAGCATGCATCTCAA
TTAGTCAGCAACCATAGTCCCGCCCCTAACTCCGCCCATCCCGCCCCTAACTCCGCCCAGTTCCGCCCAT
TCTCCGCCCCATGGCTGACTAATTTTTTTTATTTATGCAGAGGCCGAGGCCGCCTCTGCCTCTGAGCTAT
TCCAGAAGTAGTGAGGAGGCTTTTTTGGAGGCCTAGGCTTTTGCAAAAAGCTCCCGGGAGCTTGTATATC
CATTTTCGGATCTGATCAAGAGACAGGATGAGGATCGTTTCGCATGATTGAACAAGATGGATTGCACGCA
GGTTCTCCGGCCGCTTGGGTGGAGAGGCTATTCGGCTATGACTGGGCACAACAGACAATCGGCTGCTCTG
ATGCCGCCGTGTTCCGGCTGTCAGCGCAGGGGCGCCCGGTTCTTTTTGTCAAGACCGACCTGTCCGGTGC
CCTGAATGAACTGCAGGACGAGGCAGCGCGGCTATCGTGGCTGGCCACGACGGGCGTTCCTTGCGCAGCT
GTGCTCGACGTTGTCACTGAAGCGGGAAGGGACTGGCTGCTATTGGGCGAAGTGCCGGGGCAGGATCTCC
TGTCATCTCACCTTGCTCCTGCCGAGAAAGTATCCATCATGGCTGATGCAATGCGGCGGCTGCATACGCT
TGATCCGGCTACCTGCCCATTCGACCACCAAGCGAAACATCGCATCGAGCGAGCACGTACTCGGATGGAA
GCCGGTCTTGTCGATCAGGATGATCTGGACGAAGAGCATCAGGGGCTCGCGCCAGCCGAACTGTTCGCCA
GGCTCAAGGCGCGCATGCCCGACGGCGAGGATCTCGTCGTGACCCATGGCGATGCCTGCTTGCCGAATAT
CATGGTGGAAAATGGCCGCTTTTCTGGATTCATCGACTGTGGCCGGCTGGGTGTGGCGGACCGCTATCAG
GACATAGCGTTGGCTACCCGTGATATTGCTGAAGAGCTTGGCGGCGAATGGGCTGACCGCTTCCTCGTGC
TTTACGGTATCGCCGCTCCCGATTCGCAGCGCATCGCCTTCTATCGCCTTCTTGACGAGTTCTTCTGAGC
GGGACTCTGGGGTTCGAAATGACCGACCAAGCGACGCCCAACCTGCCATCACGAGATTTCGATTCCACCG
CCGCCTTCTATGAAAGGTTGGGCTTCGGAATCGTTTTCCGGGACGCCGGCTGGATGATCCTCCAGCGCGG
GGATCTCATGCTGGAGTTCTTCGCCCACCCCAACTTGTTTATTGCAGCTTATAATGGTTACAAATAAAGC
AATAGCATCACAAATTTCACAAATAAAGCATTTTTTTCACTGCATTCTAGTTGTGGTTTGTCCAAACTCA
TCAATGTATCTTATCATGTCTGTATACCGTCGACCTCTAGCTAGAGCTTGGCGTAATCATGGTCATAGCT
GTTTCCTGTGTGAAATTGTTATCCGCTCACAATTCCACACAACATACGAGCCGGAAGCATAAAGTGTAAA
GCCTGGGGTGCCTAATGAGTGAGCTAACTCACATTAATTGCGTTGCGCTCACTGCCCGCTTTCCAGTCGG
GAAACCTGTCGTGCCAGCTGCATTAATGAATCGGCCAACGCGCGGGGAGAGGCGGTTTGCGTATTGGGCG
CTCTTCCGCTTCCTCGCTCACTGACTCGCTGCGCTCGGTCGTTCGGCTGCGGCGAGCGGTATCAGCTCAC
TCAAAGGCGGTAATACGGTTATCCACAGAATCAGGGGATAACGCAGGAAAGAACATGTGAGCAAAAGGCC
AGCAAAAGGCCAGGAACCGTAAAAAGGCCGCGTTGCTGGCGTTTTTCCATAGGCTCCGCCCCCCTGACGA
GCATCACAAAAATCGACGCTCAAGTCAGAGGTGGCGAAACCCGACAGGACTATAAAGATACCAGGCGTTT
CCCCCTGGAAGCTCCCTCGTGCGCTCTCCTGTTCCGACCCTGCCGCTTACCGGATACCTGTCCGCCTTTC
TCCCTTCGGGAAGCGTGGCGCTTTCTCATAGCTCACGCTGTAGGTATCTCAGTTCGGTGTAGGTCGTTCG
CTCCAAGCTGGGCTGTGTGCACGAACCCCCCGTTCAGCCCGACCGCTGCGCCTTATCCGGTAACTATCGT
CTTGAGTCCAACCCGGTAAGACACGACTTATCGCCACTGGCAGCAGCCACTGGTAACAGGATTAGCAGAG
CGAGGTATGTAGGCGGTGCTACAGAGTTCTTGAAGTGGTGGCCTAACTACGGCTACACTAGAAGAACAGT
ATTTGGTATCTGCGCTCTGCTGAAGCCAGTTACCTTCGGAAAAAGAGTTGGTAGCTCTTGATCCGGCAAA
CAAACCACCGCTGGTAGCGGTGGTTTTTTTGTTTGCAAGCAGCAGATTACGCGCAGAAAAAAAGGATCTC
AAGAAGATCCTTTGATCTTTTCTACGGGGTCTGACGCTCAGTGGAACGAAAACTCACGTTAAGGGATTTT
GGTCATGAGATTATCAAAAAGGATCTTCACCTAGATCCTTTTAAATTAAAAATGAAGTTTTAAATCAATC
TAAAGTATATATGAGTAAACTTGGTCTGACAGTTACCAATGCTTAATCAGTGAGGCACCTATCTCAGCGA
TCTGTCTATTTCGTTCATCCATAGTTGCCTGACTCCCCGTCGTGTAGATAACTACGATACGGGAGGGCTT
ACCATCTGGCCCCAGTGCTGCAATGATACCGCGAGACCCACGCTCACCGGCTCCAGATTTATCAGCAATA
AACCAGCCAGCCGGAAGGGCCGAGCGCAGAAGTGGTCCTGCAACTTTATCCGCCTCCATCCAGTCTATTA
ATTGTTGCCGGGAAGCTAGAGTAAGTAGTTCGCCAGTTAATAGTTTGCGCAACGTTGTTGCCATTGCTAC
AGGCATCGTGGTGTCACGCTCGTCGTTTGGTATGGCTTCATTCAGCTCCGGTTCCCAACGATCAAGGCGA
GTTACATGATCCCCCATGTTGTGCAAAAAAGCGGTTAGCTCCTTCGGTCCTCCGATCGTTGTCAGAAGTA
AGTTGGCCGCAGTGTTATCACTCATGGTTATGGCAGCACTGCATAATTCTCTTACTGTCATGCCATCCGT
AAGATGCTTTTCTGTGACTGGTGAGTACTCAACCAAGTCATTCTGAGAATAGTGTATGCGGCGACCGAGT
TGCTCTTGCCCGGCGTCAATACGGGATAATACCGCGCCACATAGCAGAACTTTAAAAGTGCTCATCATTG
GAAAACGTTCTTCGGGGCGAAAACTCTCAAGGATCTTACCGCTGTTGAGATCCAGTTCGATGTAACCCAC
TCGTGCACCCAACTGATCTTCAGCATCTTTTACTTTCACCAGCGTTTCTGGGTGAGCAAAAACAGGAAGG
CAAAATGCCGCAAAAAAGGGAATAAGGGCGACACGGAAATGTTGAATACTCATACTCTTCCTTTTTCAAT
ATTATTGAAGCATTTATCAGGGTTATTGTCTCATGAGCGGATACATATTTGAATGTATTTAGAAAAATAA
ACAAATAGGGGTTCCGCGCACATTTCCCCGAAAAGTGCCACCTGACGTC
Features (pLannotate 1.2.2; 22 found; start..end, strand, type, name):
     28..80      -  misc_feature   bom (fragment): basis of mobility region from pBR322
    235..614     +  enhancer       CMV enhancer: human cytomegalovirus immediate early enhancer
    615..818     +  promoter       CMV promoter: human cytomegalovirus (CMV) immediate early promoter
    814..847     +  LTR            5' LTR (truncated) (fragment): truncated 5' long terminal repeat (LTR) from HIV-1
    863..881     +  promoter       T7 promoter: promoter for bacteriophage T7 RNA polymerase
    976..2202    +  CDS            ARRB2: ARRB2_HUMAN - Also known as ARB2, ARR2. Experimental evidence at protein level: Swiss-Prot protein existence level 1. Functions in regulating agonist-mediated G-protein coupled receptor (GPCR) signaling by mediating both receptor desensitization and resensitization processes. During homologous desensitization, beta- arrestins bind to the GPRK-phosphorylated receptor and sterically preclude its coupling to the cognate G-protein; the binding appears to require additional receptor determinants exposed only in the active receptor conformation. The beta-arrestins target many receptors for internali
   2209..2232    +  CDS            3xFLAG (fragment): three tandem FLAG® epitope tags
   2250..2268    -  promoter       SP6 promoter: promoter for bacteriophage SP6 RNA polymerase
   2294..2518    +  polyA_signal   bGH poly(A) signal: bovine growth hormone polyadenylation signal
   2522..2543    +  promoter       SV40 promoter (fragment): SV40 enhancer and early promoter
   2564..2673    +  rep_origin     f1 ori (fragment) (sequence withheld): f1 bacteriophage origin of replication; arrow indicates direction of (+) strand synthesis
   2712..2922    +  promoter       SV40 promoter: SV40 early promoter
   2997..3788    +  CDS            neo: KKA2_KLEPN - Also known as kan, nptII. Experimental evidence at protein level: Swiss-Prot protein existence level 1. Resistance to kanamycin, neomycin, paromomycin, ribostamycin, butirosin and gentamicin B. From Klebsiella pneumoniae.
   3812..3970    +  CDS            ble (fragment): BLE_KLEPN - Experimental evidence at protein level: Swiss-Prot protein existence level 1. Binding protein with a strong affinity to the bleomycin family of antibiotics. Binds to CL990; an antimitotic-antibiotic compound. From Klebsiella pneumoniae.
   3965..4086    +  polyA_signal   SV40 poly(A) signal: SV40 polyadenylation signal
   4159..4175    -  protein_bind   lac operator: The lac repressor binds to the lac operator to inhibit transcription in E. coli. This inhibition can be relieved by adding lactose or isopropyl-β-D-thiogalactopyranoside (IPTG). lac repressor encoded by lacI
   4183..4213    -  promoter       lac promoter: promoter for the E. coli lac operon
   4228..4249    -  protein_bind   CAP binding site: CAP binding activates transcription in the presence of cAMP. E. coli catabolite activator protein
   4262..4354    -  CDS            lacI (fragment): lac repressor; lacI; The lac repressor binds to the lac operator to inhibit transcription in E. coli. This inhibition can be relieved by adding lactose or isopropyl-β-D-thiogalactopyranoside (IPTG).
   4537..5125    -  rep_origin     ori: high-copy-number ColE1/pMB1/pBR322/pUC origin of replication
   5296..6156    -  CDS            AmpR: β-lactamase; bla; confers resistance to ampicillin, carbenicillin, and related antibiotics
   6157..6261    -  promoter       AmpR promoter: bla
