[The description below was written by a language model from this plasmid's Addgene catalogue record and pLannotate feature annotations shown in this document.]
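Description:
pSmBtA3-DRF is a mammalian expression plasmid built on the pcDNA3 backbone that encodes bovine arrestin-3 carrying the D291R point mutation. It is maintained in E. coli through a high-copy ColE1/pUC-type origin and an ampicillin resistance gene (β-lactamase with its own promoter). The backbone also carries an SV40 early promoter driving the neomycin phosphotransferase gene, followed by an SV40 polyadenylation signal, which can allow G418 selection of stably transfected mammalian cells. Only a fragment of the f1 origin is annotated.

The arrestin-3 coding sequence, cloned between EcoRI and HindIII sites, sits downstream of the human CMV immediate-early enhancer and promoter and is terminated by the bovine growth hormone polyadenylation signal. T7 and SP6 phage promoters flank the insert, as is usual for pcDNA3. The automated annotation labels the open reading frame as ARRB2 by homology to the human protein, which fits, since arrestin-3 is another name for β-arrestin-2. The catalogue's Entrez link to ARR3 appears to reflect this naming ambiguity. According to the record, the protein carries an N-terminal SmBiT tag, the small peptide fragment of split NanoLuc luciferase. This tag is not separately annotated in the feature table, although there is room for it between the T7 promoter and the annotated coding region. A C-terminal Flag epitope is detected immediately after the arrestin sequence.

The SmBiT tag lets arrestin-3 binding to a partner fused to the complementary LgBiT fragment be read out as reconstituted luminescence in living cells, while the Flag tag allows detection of the expressed protein. The associated study compares the structural requirements for GPCR binding and JNK3 activation by arrestin-3, so this mutant presumably serves to probe the role of residue 291 in those functions.
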