Addgene plasmid #245787: pSmBtA3-DRF
Purpose: Expression of mutated bovine arrestin-3 (D291R) tagged with SmBiT and Flag in mammalian cells
Depositing lab: Vsevolod Gurevich. Depositing organization: Vanderbilt University. Publication: GPCR Binding and JNK3 Activation by Arrestin-3 Have Different Structural Requirements. Zheng C, Weinstein LD, Nguyen KK, Grewal A, Gurevich EV, Gurevich VV. Cells. 2023 Jun 6;12(12):1563. doi: 10.3390/cells12121563. PubMed 37371033.
Backbone
  Vector backbone: pcDNA3
  Backbone size w/o insert (bp): 5400
  Vector type: Mammalian Expression
Growth in bacteria
  Bacterial resistance: Ampicillin, 100 μg/mL
  Growth temperature: 37°C
  Growth strain: DH5alpha
  Copy number: High Copy
Gene/Insert
  Gene/Insert name: arrestin-3
  Species: B. taurus (bovine)
  Insert size (bp): 1400
  Mutation: D291R
  Entrez Gene: ARR3
  Promoter: CMV
  Tag / fusion protein: SmBiT (N terminal on insert); Flag (C terminal on insert)
  Cloning method: Restriction Enzyme; 5′ cloning site EcoRI (unknown if destroyed); 3′ cloning site HindIII (unknown if destroyed)
Terms and licenses: Academic/Nonprofit Terms; Industry Terms: Not Available to Industry
How to cite: pSmBtA3-DRF was a gift from Vsevolod Gurevich (Addgene plasmid # 245787 ; http://n2t.net/addgene:245787 ; RRID:Addgene_245787)
